Addgene plasmid #46101: pAC-11-QFMD262-475
Depositing lab: Christopher Potter. Depositing organization: Johns Hopkins University and School of Medicine. Publication: Improved and expanded Q-system reagents for genetic manipulations. Riabinina O, Luginbuhl D, Marr E, Liu S, Wu MN, Luo L, Potter CJ. Nat Methods. 2015 Jan 12. doi: 10.1038/nmeth.3250. PubMed 25581800.
Backbone
  Vector backbone: pPAC5C-PL
  Backbone size w/o insert (bp): 6445
  Total vector size (bp): 8140
  Vector type: Insect Expression
Growth in bacteria
  Bacterial resistance: Ampicillin, 100 μg/mL
  Growth temperature: 37°C
  Growth strain: DH5alpha
  Copy number: Unknown
Gene/Insert
  Gene/Insert name: QFMD262-475 (alt names: QF DNA binding domain; QF middle domain 262-475; QF activation domain)
  Species: Synthetic
  Insert size (bp): 1695
  Cloning method: Ligation Independent Cloning
  Sequencing primers: 5′ AC5
Terms and licenses: Academic/Nonprofit Terms; Industry Terms: Not Available to Industry
Depositor comments: Please see this additional reference https://www.ncbi.nlm.nih.gov/pubmed/20434990 for more information on the Q-system.
How to cite: pAC-11-QFMD262-475 was a gift from Christopher Potter (Addgene plasmid # 46101 ; http://n2t.net/addgene:46101 ; RRID:Addgene_46101)
