[The description below was written by a language model from this plasmid's Addgene catalogue record and pLannotate feature annotations shown in this document.]
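Description:
pAC-11-QFMD262-475 is an 8.1 kb insect expression plasmid built on the pPAC5C-PL backbone. It is designed to drive constitutive expression of an engineered variant of the Q-system transcriptional activator QF in Drosophila cells. It is propagated in E. coli through a high-copy ColE1/pUC-type origin and selected with ampicillin via the bla β-lactamase gene. The remaining bacterial annotations (fragments of lacI, the lac promoter/operator, lacZα, a pUC-type multiple cloning site, bom and rop) are vestiges of the cloning-vector scaffold and have no evident role in the payload.

The expression cassette consists of the roughly 2.5 kb Drosophila melanogaster actin 5C (Ac5) promoter placed directly upstream of a ~1.7 kb open reading frame annotated as a fragment of Neurospora crassa qa-1F, the regulator of the quinic acid gene cluster from which QF is derived. According to the catalogue entry, the synthetic insert combines the QF DNA-binding domain, a portion of the middle domain (residues 262–475) and the QF activation domain, so it is a middle-domain truncation rather than full-length QF. A short actin-like match downstream of the insert most likely reflects actin 5C 3′ sequence carried by the backbone, which would supply termination and polyadenylation signals, although the record does not annotate these explicitly. No epitope tag or reporter is listed.

The plasmid comes from work on improved and expanded Q-system reagents. Its design fits transfection into cultured insect cells to compare the activity of QF deletion variants on QUAS-driven reporters, but the record does not describe the specific assay.
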