Features (pLannotate 1.2.2; 14 found; start..end, strand, type, name):
     96..200     +  promoter       AmpR promoter: bla
    201..1061    +  CDS            AmpR: β-lactamase; bla; confers resistance to ampicillin, carbenicillin, and related antibiotics
   1232..1820    +  rep_origin     ori: high-copy-number ColE1/pMB1/pBR322/pUC origin of replication
   2003..2095    +  CDS            lacI (fragment): lac repressor; lacI; The lac repressor binds to the lac operator to inhibit transcription in E. coli. This inhibition can be relieved by adding lactose or isopropyl-β-D-thiogalactopyranoside (IPTG).
   2108..2129    +  protein_bind   CAP binding site: CAP binding activates transcription in the presence of cAMP. E. coli catabolite activator protein
   2144..2174    +  promoter       lac promoter: promoter for the E. coli lac operon
   2182..2198    +  protein_bind   lac operator: The lac repressor binds to the lac operator to inhibit transcription in E. coli. This inhibition can be relieved by adding lactose or isopropyl-β-D-thiogalactopyranoside (IPTG). lac repressor encoded by lacI
   2277..4790    +  promoter       Ac5 promoter: Drosophila melanogaster actin 5C promoter
   4803..6494    +  CDS            qa-1f (fragment): QA1F_NEUCR - Protein predicted: Swiss-Prot protein existence level 4. Transcription activation of genes for enzymes and proteins of quinate metabolism by binding to a 16 base-pair sequence (consensus 5'- GGRTAARYRYTTAYCC-3') in front of each Qa genes. From Neurospora crassa (strain ATCC 24698 / 74-OR23-1A / CBS 708.71 / DSM 1257 / FGSC 987).
   6580..6675    +  CDS            ACT_DICVI: Experimental evidence at transcript level: Swiss-Prot protein existence level 2. Actins are highly conserved proteins that are involved in various types of cell motility and are ubiquitously expressed in all eukaryotic cells. From Dictyocaulus viviparus (Bovine lungworm).
   7719..7742    +  misc_feature   MCS (fragment): pUC18/19 multiple cloning site
   7745..7899    +  CDS            lacZα (fragment): LacZα fragment of β-galactosidase; lacZ fragment
   7905..8004    -  misc_feature   bom (fragment): basis of mobility region from pBR322
   8106..1       -  CDS            rop (fragment) (across the origin): Rop protein, which maintains plasmids at low copy number; rop
>Addgene plasmid #46101 | pAC-11-QFMD262-475 | depositor full sequence | sequence record 64993 | pAC-11-QFMD262-475 sequence 8140 bps
GACGAAAGGGCCTCGTGATACGCCTATTTTTATAGGTTAATGTCATGATAATAATGGTTTCTTAGACGTC
AGGTGGCACTTTTCGGGGAAATGTGCGCGGAACCCCTATTTGTTTATTTTTCTAAATACATTCAAATATG
TATCCGCTCATGAGACAATAACCCTGATAAATGCTTCAATAATATTGAAAAAGGAAGAGTATGAGTATTC
AACATTTCCGTGTCGCCCTTATTCCCTTTTTTGCGGCATTTTGCCTTCCTGTTTTTGCTCACCCAGAAAC
GCTGGTGAAAGTAAAAGATGCTGAAGATCAGTTGGGTGCACGAGTGGGTTACATCGAACTGGATCTCAAC
AGCGGTAAGATCCTTGAGAGTTTTCGCCCCGAAGAACGTTTTCCAATGATGAGCACTTTTAAAGTTCTGC
TATGTGGCGCGGTATTATCCCGTATTGACGCCGGGCAAGAGCAACTCGGTCGCCGCATACACTATTCTCA
GAATGACTTGGTTGAGTACTCACCAGTCACAGAAAAGCATCTTACGGATGGCATGACAGTAAGAGAATTA
TGCAGTGCTGCCATAACCATGAGTGATAACACTGCGGCCAACTTACTTCTGACAACGATCGGAGGACCGA
AGGAGCTAACCGCTTTTTTGCACAACATGGGGGATCATGTAACTCGCCTTGATCGTTGGGAACCGGAGCT
GAATGAAGCCATACCAAACGACGAGCGTGACACCACGATGCCTGTAGCAATGGCAACAACGTTGCGCAAA
CTATTAACTGGCGAACTACTTACTCTAGCTTCCCGGCAACAATTAATAGACTGGATGGAGGCGGATAAAG
TTGCAGGACCACTTCTGCGCTCGGCCCTTCCGGCTGGCTGGTTTATTGCTGATAAATCTGGAGCCGGTGA
GCGTGGGTCTCGCGGTATCATTGCAGCACTGGGGCCAGATGGTAAGCCCTCCCGTATCGTAGTTATCTAC
ACGACGGGGAGTCAGGCAACTATGGATGAACGAAATAGACAGATCGCTGAGATAGGTGCCTCACTGATTA
AGCATTGGTAACTGTCAGACCAAGTTTACTCATATATACTTTAGATTGATTTAAAACTTCATTTTTAATT
TAAAAGGATCTAGGTGAAGATCCTTTTTGATAATCTCATGACCAAAATCCCTTAACGTGAGTTTTCGTTC
CACTGAGCGTCAGACCCCGTAGAAAAGATCAAAGGATCTTCTTGAGATCCTTTTTTTCTGCGCGTAATCT
GCTGCTTGCAAACAAAAAAACCACCGCTACCAGCGGTGGTTTGTTTGCCGGATCAAGAGCTACCAACTCT
TTTTCCGAAGGTAACTGGCTTCAGCAGAGCGCAGATACCAAATACTGTCCTTCTAGTGTAGCCGTAGTTA
GGCCACCACTTCAAGAACTCTGTAGCACCGCCTACATACCTCGCTCTGCTAATCCTGTTACCAGTGGCTG
CTGCCAGTGGCGATAAGTCGTGTCTTACCGGGTTGGACTCAAGACGATAGTTACCGGATAAGGCGCAGCG
GTCGGGCTGAACGGGGGGTTCGTGCACACAGCCCAGCTTGGAGCGAACGACCTACACCGAACTGAGATAC
CTACAGCGTGAGCTATGAGAAAGCGCCACGCTTCCCGAAGGGAGAAAGGCGGACAGGTATCCGGTAAGCG
GCAGGGTCGGAACAGGAGAGCGCACGAGGGAGCTTCCAGGGGGAAACGCCTGGTATCTTTATAGTCCTGT
CGGGTTTCGCCACCTCTGACTTGAGCGTCGATTTTTGTGATGCTCGTCAGGGGGGCGGAGCCTATGGAAA
AACGCCAGCAACGCGGCCTTTTTACGGTTCCTGGCCTTTTGCTGGCCTTTTGCTCACATGTTCTTTCCTG
CGTTATCCCCTGATTCTGTGGATAACCGTATTACCGCCTTTGAGTGAGCTGATACCGCTCGCCGCAGCCG
AACGACCGAGCGCAGCGAGTCAGTGAGCGAGGAAGCGGAAGAGCGCCCAATACGCAAACCGCCTCTCCCC
GCGCGTTGGCCGATTCATTAATGCAGCTGGCACGACAGGTTTCCCGACTGGAAAGCGGGCAGTGAGCGCA
ACGCAATTAATGTGAGTTAGCTCACTCATTAGGCACCCCAGGCTTTACACTTTATGCTTCCGGCTCGTAT
GTTGTGTGGAATTGTGAGCGGATAACAATTTCACACAGGAAACAGCTATGACCATGATTACGAATTCTAT
ATTCTAAAAACACAAATGATACTTCTAAAAAAAAATCATGAATGGCATCAACTCTGAATCAAATCTTTGC
AGATGCACCTACTTCTCATTTCCACTGTCACATCATTTTTCCAGATCTCGCTGCCTGTTATGTGGCCCAC
AAACCAAGACACGTTTTATGGCCATTAAAGCTGGCTGATCGTCGCCAAACACCAAATACATAATGAATAT
GTACACATTCGAGAAAGAAGCGATCAAAGAAGCGTCTTCGGGCGGAGTAGGAGAATGCGGAGGAGAAGGA
GAACGAGCTGATCTAGTATCTCTCCACAATCCAATGCCAACTGACCAACTGGCCATATTCGGAGCAATTT
GAAGCCAATTTCCATCGCCTGGCGATCGCTCCATTCTTGGCTATATGTTTTTCACCGTTACCCGGGGCCA
TTTTCAAAGACTCGTCGGCAAGATAAGATTGTGTCACTCGCTGTCTCTCTTCATTTGTCGAAGAATGCTG
AGGAATTTCGCGATGACGTCGGCGAGTATTTTGAAGAATGAGAATAATTTGTATTTATACGAAAATCAGT
TAGTGGAATTTTCTACAAAAACATGTTATCTATAGATAATTTTGTTGCAAAATATGTTGACTATGACAAA
GATTGTATGTATATACCTTTAATGTATTCTCATTTTCTTATGTATTTATAATGGCAATGATGATACTGAT
GATATTTTAAGATGATGCCAGACCAAAAGGCTTGAATTTCTGCGTCTTTTGCCGAACGCAGTGCATGTGC
AATTGTTGTTTTTTGGAATATTCAATTTTCGGACTGTCCGCTTTGATTTCAGTTTCTTGGCTTATTCAAA
AAGCAAAGTAAAGCCAAAAAAGCGAGATGGCAATACCAAATGCGGCAAAACGGTAGTGGAAGGAAAGGGG
TGCGGGGCAGCGGAAGGAAGGGTGGGGCGGGGCGTGGCGGGGTCTGTGGCTGGGCGCGACGTCACCGACG
TTGGAGCCACTCCTTTGACCATGTGTGCGTGTGTGTATTATTCGTGTCTCGCCACTCGCCGGTTGTTTTT
TTCTTTTTATGCTGCGCTCTCTCTAGCGCCATCTCGCTTACGCATGCTCAACGCACCGCATGTTGCCGTT
TCCTTTTATGCGTCATTTTGGCTCGAAATAGGCAATTATTTAAACAAAGATTAGTCAACGAAAACGCTAA
AATAAATAAGTCTACAATATGGTTACTTATTGCCATGTGTGTGCAGCCAACGATAGCAACAAAAGCAACA
ACACAGGTGGCTTTCCCTCTTTCACTTTTTGTTTGCAAGCCGCGTGCGAGCAAGACGGCACGACCGGCAA
ACGCAATTACGCTGACAAAGAGCAGACGAAGTTTTGGCGAAAAACATCAAGGCGCCTGATACGAATGCAT
TTGCAATAACAATTGCGATATTTAATATTGTTTATGAAGCTGTTTGACTTCAAAACACACAAAAAAAAAA
ATAAAACAAATTATTTGAAAGAGAATTAGGAATCGGACGCTTATCGTTAGGGTAACAACAAGAAATGCTT
ACTGAGTCACAGCCTCTGGAAAACTGCCGCAAGCCAGAGAGAGAGAGAAAAAGAGGGAGAGCAGCTTAGA
CCGCATGTGCTTGTGTGTGAGGCGTCTCTCTCTTCGTCTCTGTTGCGCAAACGCATAGACTGCACTGAAA
AAATCGATTACCTATTTTTTATGAATGAATATTTGCACTATTACTATTCAAAACTATTAAGATAGCAATC
ACATTCAATAGCCAAATACTATACCACCTGAGCGATGCAACGAAATGATCAATTTGAGCAAAAATGCTGC
ATATTTAGGACGGCATCATTATAGAAATGCTTCTTGCTGTGTACTTTTCTCTCGTCTGGCAGCTGTTTCG
CCGTTATTGTTAAAACCGGCTTAAGTTAGGTGTGTTTTCTACGACTAGCTAGTGAATGCCCTACTAGAAG
ATGTGTGTTGCACAAAATGTCCCTGGAATAACCAATTTGAAGTGCAGATAGCAGTAAACGTAAGCTAATA
TGAATATTATTTAACTGTAATGTTTTAATATCGCTGGACATTACTAATAAACCCACTATAAACACATGTA
CATATGTATGTTTTGGCATACAATGAGTAGTTGGGGAAAAAATGTGTAAAAGCACCGTGACCATCACAGC
ATAAAGATAACCAGCTGAAGTATCGAATATGAGTAACCCCCAAATTGAATCACATGCCGCAACTGATAGG
ACCCATGGAAGTACACTCTTCATGGCGATATACAAGACACACACAAGCACGAACACCCAGTTGCGGAGGA
AATTCTCCGTAAATGAAAACCCAATCGGCGAACAATTCATACCCATATATGGTAAAAGTTTTGAACGCGA
CTTGAGAGCGGAGAGCATTGCGGCTGATAAGGTTTTAGCGCTAAGCGGGCTTTATAAAACGGGCTGCGGG
ACCAGTTTTCATATCACTACCGTTTGAGTTCTTGTGCTGTGTGGATACTCCTCCCGACACAAAGCCGCTC
CATCAGCCAGCAGTCGTCTAATCCAGAGACCCCGGATCCAACATGCCACCCAAGCGCAAAACGCTTAACG
CTGCGGCTGAGGCTAACGCTCATGCCGACGGACACGCCGACGGAAACGCCGACGGACACGTGGCCAATAC
GGCCGCGTCCTCGAATAATGCGAGGTTCGCTGATCTCACTAACATCGATACTCCGGGTCTGGGACCCACA
ACTACGACCCTGCTCGTGGAACCAGCACGCTCAAAGCGTCAACGAGTGTCCCGCGCATGCGACCAGTGCC
GTGCAGCCCGAGAGAAATGCGACGGAATACAGCCTGCGTGTTTCCCGTGCGTTTCCCAGGGAAGGTCCTG
CACTTATCAGGCTTCGCCGAAAAAGAGGGGAGTTCAAACCGGTTATATTCGTACGCTGGAGCTCGCCCTC
GCCTGGATGTTTGAAAATGTCGCGCGTTCCGAAGATGCCTTGCATAACCTCCTCGTCCGTGACGCCGGAC
AAGGATCAGCTCTGCTCGTTGGTAAAGATTCGCCGGCTGCCGAGCGACTCCATGCCCGTTGGGCTACTAG
CCGTGTCAATAAGAGCATTACCCGCCTCCTCCTGCCTCCTAACCACTGGCGTTTGTTGGACATTTATTTC
TCGTATACCCATTCGTGGCTTCCAATTTTGGAAAAAAAGGATATGTATCAGGCTCTCTACCAATACAGCG
AGCAGGGAAGCCTCCTTCCGTCGGCGAACGTTGAAAGCGGTGTACATGCTGAACTGTGGTCAGCGTTGGC
GCTTGCGTCGTTTCAAGCCGCTGCGACCGCCGCGTCCAGCGCGACGGGACCTGCAAGCGCAGCTCACGGA
CACGATAATGCGATCAACCCGAGTCCCGCGGATATTTCGGATACGGCAAGGAAACTCATCCCTCTTGAAT
CGGGACCATTTCAAGTCCAGCATTGCAGGGCTCTCTTGTTGTTGTGCCTGGTTAGCCTCGGACGCGACGA
CTGGGAATCGGCCTGGCTGCTTGTTGGTTTCGCCGTCCGTGTCTTGTTGGTGGTTCGTACACAGCTGCCC
CCAGACGATGATCGTCCAAGGCCCCGGATGAGGGCTTTGCTCGTGGCCTGTTTTATTGTTGACACGATCG
TCTCCATGCGCCATAATGTCCCGGCTCACCTGAAACCCGATGATATTGCTGATTTGCCGCTGCCAGAGGA
TGGCCAGGATCAGTGGGAACCTTGGACCCCCTGCGAAGGTTTGCGTCAGTTGGAGCTCCCTCCTACCGCC
ACGGCTACGGCCTCGATAATGCCGCACGTGATGGAGCAGCCTCTCAGTACCAGCATTAACCCCGTCAACG
ACCGCTTCAACGGTATTCCCAACCCCACTCCGTATAACTCCGATGCAGCTCTCGATGCTATCACTCAGAC
CAACGATTATGGAAGCGTAAATACACATGGTATCCTCTCTACTTACCCGCCACCGGCTACGCACCTTAAT
GAAGCTTCCGTCGCTCTCGCTCCCGGTGGCGCCCCCCCCCGACCGCCTCCTCCGTATGTTGACAGCACGA
CCAATCACCCGCCGTACCACTCGAATCTGGTTCCAATGGCGAACTTTGGTTACTCGACCGTTGATTACGA
TGCCATGGTTGACGATTTGGCTAGCATTGAATACACGGACGCTGTGGATGTCGACCCACAGTTTATGACC
AATCTGGGATTCGTTCCTGGATGTAACTTCTCCGACATTAATACATACGAACAGTGAGGCCGCGTTAACC
GATCCGTCGACCATGAAGATCAAGATCATTGCCCCGCCAGAGCGCAAGTACTCTGTCTGGATCGGTGGCT
CCATCCTGGCTTCGCTGTCCACCTTCCAGCAGATGTGGATCTCCAAGCAGGAGTACGACGAGTCCGGCCC
CTCCATTGTGCACCGCAAGTGCTTCTAAGAAGGATCGCTTGTCTGGGCAAGAGGATCAGGATCGGGATGG
TCTTGATTCTGCTGGAGGAGGAGGAGGAGAAGTCGAGGAAGCAGCAGCGAAAGTGCAAGTGCGAGTGGTG
GAAGTTTGGAGTGCAGCACAACAAAATCAACAACAACACCAACTACAAGATGAAAAGAGCGGAACCACCT
GCACACCATCATCACTATCATCATCGTTTTGGGCGCATGTTGTGTGGTTCCAGCGTATTAATATAATTAA
TTTATTCCACATGAGATATGATATGATATACTATGTATTTTTTGTTTTTTTTTTATTTGTAAACCTTTAA
TATAACAAGAACTACAAAAAATGAAAATGAGCGAAAATGCATATTCTGCCATTCCACACACACACCAACA
ACACCCAACACACGCACACCCACAAGCTTACACACACACATTCGCGGCATGACAAGGACATCAAGATAAA
GAAGAACTTAAAGAAGATATTTCCCAAAGCGCAAAAAGAACACACACACATTGCAAAACACAAACAACAC
ACTAGCGTTTTGTACAATTCGTCAGCAACCTTATGTATTATTTTTTAATTATGATGTAATTATAAACAAA
GTGAAACAAAAATATGAAAACAAAAAGGAAAATCAAATCTGTCTTCTCTTTCTCCCGCTCTCCTCGCTCT
CTGCTGCTAACCTCGCCCTCTCCTCTCTCATCTTTTTGTCTGTCTCTCTTCCACATTTTTGCCGGCCGGC
AAAATAATAACCCACACACACTCACACTTGGCTGCAGTTTCGCGTGCGATATTCACACACATTCAAGCAT
ACAAGCATACATACATATGTATTTTTTTTTTATTTGTACACTTTTCTAATTGCATGCGTATCGATTGATA
AGTTTACGCCTGAAAATGTTAATTAAAATGTGAAAATGCAACTGAAAAACTGATGAAATGAAACAACAAC
AAGCGAACAATTTGCTACATGTGTATTGTCTAACAACCGTTACTGCAACGGTTGCTTCGGAAAAGGGTGA
AGAGGAAGAGGGCACGAGGTCGACCTGCAGGCATGCAAGCTTGGCACTGGCCGTCGTTTTACAACGTCGT
GACTGGGAAAACCCTGGCGTTACCCAACTTAATCGCCTTGCAGCACATCCCCCTTTCGCCAGCTGGCGTA
ATAGCGAAGAGGCCCGCACCGATCGCCCTTCCCAACAGTTGCGCAGCCTGAATGGCGAATGGCGCCTGAT
GCGGTATTTTCTCCTTACGCATCTGTGCGGTATTTCACACCGCATATGGTGCACTCTCAGTACAATCTGC
TCTGATGCCGCATAGTTAAGCCAGCCCCGACACCCGCCAACACCCGCTGACGCGCCCTGACGGGCTTGTC
TGCTCCCGGCATCCGCTTACAGACAAGCTGTGACCGTCTCCGGGAGCTGCATGTGTCAGAGGTTTTCACC
GTCATCACCGAAACGCGCGA
