>Addgene plasmid #46101 | pAC-11-QFMD262-475 | addgene partial sequence | sequence record 68125 | AC5 5'-ACACAAAGCCGCTCCATCAG-3'
ACATGCCACCCAAGCGCAAAACGCTTAACGCTGCGGCTGAGGCTAACGCTCATGCCGACGGACACGCCGA
CGGAAACGCCGACGGACACGTGGCCAATACGGCCGCGTCCTCGAATAATGCGAGGTTCGCTGATCTCACT
AACATCGATACTCCGGGTCTGGGACCCACAACTACGACCCTGCTCGTGGAACCAGCACGCTCAAAGCGTC
AACGAGTGTCCCGCGCATGCGACCAGTGCCGTGCAGCCCGAGAGAAATGCGACGGAATACAGCCTGCGTG
TTTCCCGTGCGTTTCCCAGGGAAGGTCCTGCACTTATCAGGCTTCGCCGAAAAAGAGGGGAGTTCAAACC
GGTTATATTCGTACGCTGGAGCTCGCCCTCGCCTGGATGTTTGAAAATGTCGCGCGTTCCGAAGATGCCT
TGCATAACCTCCTCGTCCGTGACGCCGGACAAGGATCAGCTCTGCTCGTTGGTAAAGATTCGCCGGCTGC
CGAGCGACTCCATGCCCGTTGGGCTACTAGCCGTGTCAATAAGAGCATTACCCGCCTCCTCCTGCCTCCT
AACCACTGGCGTTTGTTGGACATTTATTTCTCGTATACCCATTCGTGGCTTCCAATTTTGGAAAAAAAGG
ATATGTATCAGGCTCTCTACCAATACAGCGAGCAGGGAAGCCTCCTTCCGTCGGCGAACGTTGAAAGCGG
TGTACATGCTGAACTGTGGTCAGCGTTGGCGCTTGCGTCGTTTCAAGCCGCTGCGACCGCCGCGTCCAGC
GCGACGGGACCTGCAAGCGCAGCTCACGGACACGATAATGCGATCAACCCGAGTCCCGCGGATATTTCGG
ATACGGCAAGGAAACTCATCCCTCTTGAATCGGGACCATTTCAAGTCCAGCATTGCA
