>Addgene plasmid #46101 | pAC-11-QFMD262-475 | addgene partial sequence | sequence record 68396 | actin5c-pA-R 5'-ACATCTGCTGGAAGGTGGAC-3'
GAGTACTTGCGCTCTGGCGGGGCAATGATCTTGATCTTCATGGTCGACGGATCGGTTAACGCGGCCTCAC
TGTTCGTATGTATTAATGTCGGAGAAGTTACATCCAGGAACGAATCCCAGATTGGTCATAAACTGTGGGT
CGACATCCACAGCGTCCGTGTATTCAATGCTAGCCAAATCGTCAACCATGGCATCGTAATCAACGGTCGA
GTAACCAAAGTTCGCCATTGGAACCAGATTCGAGTGGTACGGCGGGTGATTGGTCGTGCTGTCAACATAC
GGAGGAGGCGGTCGGGGGGGGGCGCCACCGGGAGCGAGAGCGACGGAAGCTTCATTAAGGTGCGTAGCCG
GTGGCGGGTAAGTAGAGAGGATACCATGTGTATTTACGCTTCCATAATCGTTGGTCTGAGTGATAGCATC
GAGAGCTGCATCGGANTTATACGGAGTGGGGTTGGGAATACCGTTGAAGCGGTCGTTGACGGGGTTAATG
CTGGTACTGAGAGGCTGCTCCATCACGTGCGGCATTATCGAGGCCGTANCCGTGGCGGTAGGAGGGAGCT
CCAACTGACGCAAACCTTCGCAGGGGGTCCAAGGTTCCCACTGATCCTGGCCATCCTCTGGCAGCGGCAA
ATCAGCAATATCATCGGGTTTCAGGTGAGCCGGGACATTATGGCGCATGGAGACGATCGTGTCAACAATA
AAACAGGCCACGAGCAAAGCCCTCATCCGGGGCCTTGGACGATCATCGTCTGGGGGCAGCTGTGTACGAA
CCACCAACAAGACACGGACGGCGAAACCAACAAGCAGCCAGGCCGATTCCCAGTCGTCGCGTCCGA
